>Addgene plasmid #161645 | IDG_CLCA2_OE_1 | addgene full sequence | sequence record 319585 | Addgene NGS Result
CGTTACATAACTTACGGTAAATGGCCCGCCTGGCTGACCGCCCAACGACCCCCGCCCATTGACGTCAATA
ATGACGTATGTTCCCATAGTAACGCCAATAGGGACTTTCCATTGACGTCAATGGGTGGAGTATTTACGGT
AAACTGCCCACTTGGCAGTACATCAAGTGTATCATATGCCAAGTACGCCCCCTATTGACGTCAATGACGG
TAAATGGCCCGCCTGGCATTATGCCCAGTACATGACCTTATGGGACTTTCCTACTTGGCAGTACATCTAC
GTATTAGTCATCGCTATTACCATGGTGATGCGGTTTTGGCAGTACATCAATGGGCGTGGATAGCGGTTTG
ACTCACGGGGATTTCCAAGTCTCCACCCCATTGACGTCAATGGGAGTTTGTTTTGGCACCAAAATCAACG
GGACTTTCCAAAATGTCGTAACAACTCCGCCCCATTGACGCAAATGGGCGGTAGGCGTGTACGGTGGGAG
GTCTATATAAGCAGAGCTCTCTGGCTAACTGTCGGGATCAACAAGTTTGTACAAAAAAGTTGGCATGACC
CAAAGGAGCATTGCAGGTCCTATTTGCAACCTGAAGTTTGTGACTCTCCTGGTTGCCTTAAGTTCAGAAC
TCCCATTCCTGGGAGCTGGAGTACAGCTTCAAGACAATGGGTATAATGGATTGCTCATTGCAATTAATCC
TCAGGTACCTGAGAATCAGAACCTCATCTCAAACATTAAGGAAATGATAACTGAAGCTTCATTTTACCTA
TTTAATGCTACCAAGAGAAGAGTATTTTTCAGAAATATAAAGATTTTAATACCTGCCACATGGAAAGCTA
ATAATAACAGCAAAATAAAACAAGAATCATATGAAAAGGCAAATGTCATAGTGACTGACTGGTATGGGGC
ACATGGAGATGATCCATACACCCTACAATACAGAGGGTGTGGAAAAGAGGGAAAATACATTCATTTCACA
CCTAATTTCCTACTGAATGATAACTTAACAGCTGGCTACGGATCACGAGGCCGAGTGTTTGTCCATGAAT
GGGCCCACCTCCGTTGGGGTGTGTTCGATGAGTATAACAATGACAAACCTTTCTACATAAATGGGCAAAA
TCAAATTAAAGTGACAAGGTGTTCATCTGACATCACAGGCATTTTTGTGTGTGAAAAAGGTCCTTGCCCC
CAAGAAAACTGTATTATTAGTAAGCTTTTTAAAGAAGGATGCACCTTTATCTACAATAGCACCCAAAATG
CAACTGCATCAATAATGTTCATGCAAAGTTTATCTTCTGTGGTTGAATTTTGTAATGCAAGTACCCACAA
CCAAGAAGCACCAAACCTACAGAACCAGATGTGCAGCCTCAGAAGTGCATGGGATGTAATCACAGACTCT
GCTGACTTTCACCACAGCTTTCCCATGAATGGGACTGAGCTTCCACCTCCTCCCACATTCTCGCTTGTAC
AGGCTGGTGACAAAGTGGTCTGTTTAGTGCTGGATGTGTCCAGCAAGATGGCAGAGGCTGACAGACTCCT
TCAACTACAACAAGCCGCAGAATTTTATTTGATGCAGATTGTTGAAATTCATACCTTCGTGGGCATTGCC
AGTTTCGACAGCAAAGGAGAGATCAGAGCCCAGCTACACCAAATTAACAGCAATGATGATCGAAAGTTGC
TGGTTTCATATCTGCCCACCACTGTATCAGCTAAAACAGACATCAGCATTTGTTCAGGGCTTAAGAAAGG
ATTTGAGGTGGTTGAAAAACTGAATGGAAAAGCTTATGGCTCTGTGATGATATTAGTGACCAGCGGAGAT
GATAAGCTTCTTGGCAATTGCTTACCCACTGTGCTCAGCAGTGGTTCAACAATTCACTCCATTGCCCTGG
GTTCATCTGCAGCCCCAAATCTGGAGGAATTATCACGTCTTACAGGAGGTTTAAAGTTCTTTGTTCCAGA
TATATCAAACTCCAATAGCATGATTGATGCTTTCAGTAGAATTTCCTCTGGAACTGGAGACATTTTCCAG
CAACATATTCAGCTTGAAAGTACAGGTGAAAATGTCAAACCTCACCATCAATTGAAAAACACAGTGACTG
TGGATAATACTGTGGGCAACGACACTATGTTTCTAGTTACGTGGCAGGCCAGTGGTCCTCCTGAGATTAT
ATTATTTGATCCTGATGGACGAAAATACTACACAAATAATTTTATCACCAATCTAACTTTTCGGACAGCT
AGTCTTTGGATTCCAGGAACAGCTAAGCCTGGGCACTGGACTTACACCCTGAACAATACCCATCATTCTC
TGCAAGCCCTGAAAGTGACAGTGACCTCTCGCGCCTCCAACTCAGCTGTGCCCCCAGCCACTGTGGAAGC
CTTTGTGGAAAGAGACAGCCTCCATTTTCCTCATCCTGTGATGATTTATGCCAATGTGAAACAGGGATTT
TATCCCATTCTTAATGCCACTGTCACTGCCACAGTTGAGCCAGAGACTGGAGATCCTGTTACGCTGAGAC
TCCTTGATGATGGAGCAGGTGCTGATGTTATAAAAAATGATGGAATTTACTCGAGGTATTTTTTCTCCTT
TGCTGCAAATGGTAGATATAGCTTGAAAGTGCATGTCAATCACTCTCCCAGCATAAGCACCCCAGCCCAC
TCTATTCCAGGGAGTCATGCTATGTATGTACCAGGTTACACAGCAAACGGTAATATTCAGATGAATGCTC
CAAGGAAATCAGTAGGCAGAAATGAGGAGGAGCGAAAGTGGGGCTTTAGCCGAGTCAGCTCAGGAGGCTC
CTTTTCAGTGCTGGGAGTTCCAGCTGGCCCCCACCCTGATGTGTTTCCACCATGCAAAATTATTGACCTG
GAAGCTGTAAAAGTAGAAGAGGAATTGACCCTATCTTGGACAGCACCTGGAGAAGACTTTGATCAGGGCC
AGGCTACAAGCTATGAAATAAGAATGAGTAAAAGTCTACAGAATATCCAAGATGACTTTAACAATGCTAT
TTTAGTAAATACATCAAAGCGAAATCCTCAGCAAGCTGGCATCAGGGAGATATTTACGTTCTCACCCCAA
ATTTCCACGAATGGACCTGAACATCAGCCAAATGGAGAAACACATGAAAGCCACAGAATTTATGTTGCAA
TACGAGCAATGGATAGGAACTCCTTACAGTCTGCTGTATCTAACATTGCCCAGGCGCCTCTGTTTATTCC
CCCCAATTCTGATCCTGTACCTGCCAGAGATTATCTTATATTGAAAGGAGTTTTAACAGCAATGGGTTTG
ATAGGAATCATTTGCCTTATTATAGTTGTGACACATCATACTTTAAGCAGGAAAAAGAGAGCAGACAAGA
AAGAGAATGGAACAAAATTATTATACCCAACTTTCTTGTACAAAGTGGTTGGTAAGCCTATCCCTAACCC
TCTCCTCGGTCTCGATTCTACGTAGTAATGAGCTAGCGCTAACCGGTGGCGCGTTAAGTCGACAATCAAC
CTCTGGATTACAAAATTTGTGAAAGATTGACTGGTATTCTTAACTATGTTGCTCCTTTTACGCTATGTGG
ATACGCTGCTTTAATGCCTTTGTATCATGCTATTGCTTCCCGTATGGCTTTCATTTTCTCCTCCTTGTAT
AAATCCTGGTTGCTGTCTCTTTATGAGGAGTTGTGGCCCGTTGTCAGGCAACGTGGCGTGGTGTGCACTG
TGTTTGCTGACGCAACCCCCACTGGTTGGGGCATTGCCACCACCTGTCAGCTCCTTTCCGGGACTTTCGC
TTTCCCCCTCCCTATTGCCACGGCGGAACTCATCGCCGCCTGCCTTGCCCGCTGCTGGACAGGGGCTCGG
CTGTTGGGCACTGACAATTCCGTGGTGTTGTCGGGGAAATCATCGTCCTTTCCTTGGCTGCTCGCCTGTG
TTGCCACCTGGATTCTGCGCGGGACGTCCTTCTGCTACGTCCCTTCGGCCCTCAATCCAGCGGACCTTCC
TTCCCGCGGCCTGCTGCCGGCTCTGCGGCCTCTTCCGCGTCTTCGCCTTCGCCCTCAGACGAGTCGGATC
TCCCTTTGGGCCGCCTCCCCGCGTCGACTTTAAGACCAATGACTTACAAGGCAGCTGTAGATCTTAGCCA
CTTTTTAAAAGAAAAGGGGGGACTGGAAGGGCTAATTCACTCCCAACGAAGACAAGATCTGCTTTTTGCT
TGTACTGGGTCTCTCTGGTTAGACCAGATCTGAGCCTGGGAGCTCTCTGGCTAACTAGGGAACCCACTGC
TTAAGCCTCAATAAAGCTTGCCTTGAGTGCTTCAAGTAGTGTGTGCCCGTCTGTTGTGTGACTCTGGTAA
CTAGAGATCCCTCAGACCCTTTTAGTCAGTGTGGAAAATCTCTAGCAGTACGTATAGTAGTTCATGTCAT
CTTATTATTCAGTATTTATAACTTGCAAAGAAATGAATATCAGAGAGTGAGAGGAACTTGTTTATTGCAG
CTTATAATGGTTACAAATAAAGCAATAGCATCACAAATTTCACAAATAAAGCATTTTTTTCACTGCATTC
TAGTTGTGGTTTGTCCAAACTCATCAATGTATCTTATCATGTCTGGCTCTAGCTATCCCGCCCCTAACTC
CGCCCATCCCGCCCCTAACTCCGCCCAGTTCCGCCCATTCTCCGCCCCATGGCTGACTAATTTTTTTTAT
TTATGCAGAGGCCGAGGCCGCCTCGGCCTCTGAGCTATTCCAGAAGTAGTGAGGAGGCTTTTTTGGAGGC
CTAGGGACGTACCCAATTCGCCCTATAGTGAGTCGTATTACGCGCGCTCACTGGCCGTCGTTTTACAACG
TCGTGACTGGGAAAACCCTGGCGTTACCCAACTTAATCGCCTTGCAGCACATCCCCCTTTCGCCAGCTGG
CGTAATAGCGAAGAGGCCCGCACCGATCGCCCTTCCCAACAGTTGCGCAGCCTGAATGGCGAATGGG
[124 nt withheld, positions 4968-5091]
C
[91 nt withheld, positions 5093-5183]
A
[49 nt withheld, positions 5185-5233]
CCTTTGACGTTGGAGTCCACGTTCTTT
[37 nt withheld, positions 5261-5297]
ACCCTATCTCGGTCTATTCTTTTGATTTATAAGGGATTTTGCCGATTTCGGCCTATTGGTTAAAAAATGA
GCTGATTTAACAAAAATTTAACGCGAATTTTAACAAAATATTAACGCTTACAATTTAGGTGGCACTTTTC
GGGGAAATGTGCGCGGAACCCCTATTTGTTTATTTTTCTAAATACATTCAAATATGTATCCGCTCATGAG
ACAATAACCCTGATAAATGCTTCAATAATATTGAAAAAGGAAGAGTATGAGTATTCAACATTTCCGTGTC
GCCCTTATTCCCTTTTTTGCGGCATTTTGCCTTCCTGTTTTTGCTCACCCAGAAACGCTGGTGAAAGTAA
AAGATGCTGAAGATCAGTTGGGTGCACGAGTGGGTTACATCGAACTGGATCTCAACAGCGGTAAGATCCT
TGAGAGTTTTCGCCCCGAAGAACGTTTTCCAATGATGAGCACTTTTAAAGTTCTGCTATGTGGCGCGGTA
TTATCCCGTATTGACGCCGGGCAAGAGCAACTCGGTCGCCGCATACACTATTCTCAGAATGACTTGGTTG
AGTACTCACCAGTCACAGAAAAGCATCTTACGGATGGCATGACAGTAAGAGAATTATGCAGTGCTGCCAT
AACCATGAGTGATAACACTGCGGCCAACTTACTTCTGACAACGATCGGAGGACCGAAGGAGCTAACCGCT
TTTTTGCACAACATGGGGGATCATGTAACTCGCCTTGATCGTTGGGAACCGGAGCTGAATGAAGCCATAC
CAAACGACGAGCGTGACACCACGATGCCTGTAGCAATGGCAACAACGTTGCGCAAACTATTAACTGGCGA
ACTACTTACTCTAGCTTCCCGGCAACAATTAATAGACTGGATGGAGGCGGATAAAGTTGCAGGACCACTT
CTGCGCTCGGCCCTTCCGGCTGGCTGGTTTATTGCTGATAAATCTGGAGCCGGTGAGCGTGGGTCTCGCG
GTATCATTGCAGCACTGGGGCCAGATGGTAAGCCCTCCCGTATCGTAGTTATCTACACGACGGGGAGTCA
GGCAACTATGGATGAACGAAATAGACAGATCGCTGAGATAGGTGCCTCACTGATTAAGCATTGGTAACTG
TCAGACCAAGTTTACTCATATATACTTTAGATTGATTTAAAACTTCATTTTTAATTTAAAAGGATCTAGG
TGAAGATCCTTTTTGATAATCTCATGACCAAAATCCCTTAACGTGAGTTTTCGTTCCACTGAGCGTCAGA
CCCCGTAGAAAAGATCAAAGGATCTTCTTGAGATCCTTTTTTTCTGCGCGTAATCTGCTGCTTGCAAACA
AAAAAACCACCGCTACCAGCGGTGGTTTGTTTGCCGGATCAAGAGCTACCAACTCTTTTTCCGAAGGTAA
CTGGCTTCAGCAGAGCGCAGATACCAAATACTGTTCTTCTAGTGTAGCCGTAGTTAGGCCACCACTTCAA
GAACTCTGTAGCACCGCCTACATACCTCGCTCTGCTAATCCTGTTACCAGTGGCTGCTGCCAGTGGCGAT
AAGTCGTGTCTTACCGGGTTGGACTCAAGACGATAGTTACCGGATAAGGCGCAGCGGTCGGGCTGAACGG
GGGGTTCGTGCACACAGCCCAGCTTGGAGCGAACGACCTACACCGAACTGAGATACCTACAGCGTGAGCT
ATGAGAAAGCGCCACGCTTCCCGAAGGGAGAAAGGCGGACAGGTATCCGGTAAGCGGCAGGGTCGGAACA
GGAGAGCGCACGAGGGAGCTTCCAGGGGGAAACGCCTGGTATCTTTATAGTCCTGTCGGGTTTCGCCACC
TCTGACTTGAGCGTCGATTTTTGTGATGCTCGTCAGGGGGGCGGAGCCTATGGAAAAACGCCAGCAACGC
GGCCTTTTTACGGTTCCTGGCCTTTTGCTGGCCTTTTGCTCACATGTTCTTTCCTGCGTTATCCCCTGAT
TCTGTGGATAACCGTATTACCGCCTTTGAGTGAGCTGATACCGCTCGCCGCAGCCGAACGACCGAGCGCA
GCGAGTCAGTGAGCGAGGAAGCGGAAGAGCGCCCAATACGCAAACCGCCTCTCCCCGCGCGTTGGCCGAT
TCATTAATGCAGCTGGCACGACAGGTTTCCCGACTGGAAAGCGGGCAGTGAGCGCAACGCAATTAATGTG
AGTTAGCTCACTCATTAGGCACCCCAGGCTTTACACTTTATGCTTCCGGCTCGTATGTTGTGTGGAATTG
TGAGCGGATAACAATTTCACACAGGAAACAGCTATGACCATGATTACGCCAAGCGCGCAATTAACCCTCA
CTAAAGGGAACAAAAGCTGGAGCTGCAAGCTTAATGTAGTCTTATGCAATACTCTTGTAGTCTTGCAACA
TGGTAACGATGAGTTAGCAACATGCCTTACAAGGAGAGAAAAAGCACCGTGCATGCCGATTGGTGGAAGT
AAGGTGGTACGATCGTGCCTTATTAGGAAGGCAACAGACGGGTCTGACATGGATTGGACGAACCACTGAA
TTGCCGCATTGCAGAGATATTGTATTTAAGTGCCTAGCTCGATACATAAACGGGTCTCTCTGGTTAGACC
AGATCTGAGCCTGGGAGCTCTCTGGCTAACTAGGGAACCCACTGCTTAAGCCTCAATAAAGCTTGCCTTG
AGTGCTTCAAGTAGTGTGTGCCCGTCTGTTGTGTGACTCTGGTAACTAGAGATCCCTCAGACCCTTTTAG
TCAGTGTGGAAAATCTCTAGCAGTGGCGCCCGAACAGGGACTTGAAAGCGAAAGGGAAACCAGAGGAGCT
CTCTCGACGCAGGACTCGGCTTGCTGAAGCGCGCACGGCAAGAGGCGAGGGGCGGCGACTGGTGAGTACG
CCAAAAATTTTGACTAGCGGAGGCTAGAAGGAGAGAGATGGGTGCGAGAGCGTCAGTATTAAGCGGGGGA
GAATTAGATCGCGATGGGAAAAAATTCGGTTAAGGCCAGGGGGAAAGAAAAAATATAAATTAAAACATAT
AGTATGGGCAAGCAGGGAGCTAGAACGATTCGCAGTTAATCCTGGCCTGTTAGAAACATCAGAAGGCTGT
AGACAAATACTGGGACAGCTACAACCATCCCTTCAGACAGGATCAGAAGAACTTAGATCATTATATAATA
CAGTAGCAACCCTCTATTGTGTGCATCAAAGGATAGAGATAAAAGACACCAAGGAAGCTTTAGACAAGAT
AGAGGAAGAGCAAAACAAAAGTAAGACCACCGCACAGCAAGCGGCCGCTGATCTTCAGACCTGGAGGAGG
AGATATGAGGGACAATTGGAGAAGTGAATTATATAAATATAAAGTAGTAAAAATTGAACCATTAGGAGTA
GCACCCACCAAGGCAAAGAGAAGAGTGGTGCAGAGAGAAAAAAGAGCAGTGGGAATAGGAGCTTTGTTCC
TTGGGTTCTTGGGAGCAGCAGGAAGCACTATGGGCGCAGCGTCAATGACGCTGACGGTACAGGCCAGACA
ATTATTGTCTGGTATAGTGCAGCAGCAGAACAATTTGCTGAGGGCTATTGAGGCGCAACAGCATCTGTTG
CAACTCACAGTCTGGGGCATCAAGCAGCTCCAGGCAAGAATCCTGGCTGTGGAAAGATACCTAAAGGATC
AACAGCTCCTGGGGATTTGGGGTTGCTCTGGAAAACTCATTTGCACCACTGCTGTGCCTTGGAATGCTAG
TTGGAGTAATAAATCTCTGGAACAGATTTGGAATCACACGACCTGGATGGAGTGGGACAGAGAAATTAAC
AATTACACAAGCTTAATACACTCCTTAATTGAAGAATCGCAAAACCAGCAAGAAAAGAATGAACAAGAAT
TATTGGAATTAGATAAATGGGCAAGTTTGTGGAATTGGTTTAACATAACAAATTGGCTGTGGTATATAAA
ATTATTCATAATGATAGTAGGAGGCTTGGTAGGTTTAAGAATAGTTTTTGCTGTACTTTCTATAGTGAAT
AGAGTTAGGCAGGGATATTCACCATTATCGTTTCAGACCCACCTCCCAACCCCGAGGGGACCCTTGCGCC
TTTTCCAAGGCAGCCCTGGGTTTGCGCAGGGACGCGGCTGCTCTGGGCGTGGTTCCGGGAAACGCAGCGG
CGCCGACCCTGGGTCTCGCACATTCTTCACGTCCGTTCGCAGCGTCACCCGGATCTTCGCCGCTACCCTT
GTGGGCCCCCCGGCGACGCTTCCTGCTCCGCCCCTAAGTCGGGAAGGTTCCTTGCGGTTCGCGGCGTGCC
GGACGTGACAAACGGAAGCCGCACGTCTCACTAGTACCCTCGCAGACGGACAGCGCCAGGGAGCAATGGC
AGCGCGCCGACCGCGATGGGCTGTGGCCAATAGCGGCTGCTCAGCAGGGCGCGCCGAGAGCAGCGGCCGG
GAAGGGGCGGTGCGGGAGGCGGGGTGTGGGGCGGTAGTGTGGGCCCTGTTCCTGCCCGCGCGGTGTTCCG
CATTCTGCAAGCCTCCGGAGCGCACGTCGGCAGTCGGCTCCCTCGTTGACCGAATCACCGACCTCTCTCC
CCAGGGGGTACCACCATGGCCAAGCCTTTGTCTCAAGAAGAATCCACCCTCATTGAAAGAGCAACGGCTA
CAATCAACAGCATCCCCATCTCTGAAGACTACAGCGTCGCCAGCGCAGCTCTCTCTAGCGACGGCCGCAT
CTTCACTGGTGTCAATGTATATCATTTTACTGGGGGACCTTGTGCAGAACTCGTGGTGCTGGGCACTGCT
GCTGCTGCGGCAGCTGGCAACCTGACTTGTATCGTCGCGATCGGAAATGAGAACAGGGGCATCTTGAGCC
CCTGCGGACGGTGCCGACAGGTGCTTCTCGATCTGCATCCTGGGATCAAAGCCATAGTGAAGGACAGTGA
TGGACAGCCGACGGCAGTTGGGATTCGTGAATTGCTGCCCTCTGGTTATGTGTGGGAGGGCCTGCAGCTG
CAGTAGTAAGAATTCTAGATCTTGAGACAAATGGCAGTATTCATCCACAATTTTAAAAGAAAAGGGGGGA
TTGGGGGGTACAGTGCAGGGGAAAGAATAGTAGACATAATAGCAACAGACATACAAACTAAAGAATTACA
AAAACAAATTACAAAAATTCAAAATTTTCGGGTTTATTACAGGGACAGCAGAGATCCACTTTGGCGCCGG
CTCGAGGGGGCCCGGGGTTATTAATAGTAATCAATTACGGGGTCATTAGTTCATAGCCCATATATGGAGT
TCCG
Features (pLannotate 1.2.2; 32 found; start..end, strand, type, name):
      1..304     +  enhancer       CMV enhancer: human cytomegalovirus immediate early enhancer
    305..508     +  promoter       CMV promoter: human cytomegalovirus (CMV) immediate early promoter
    532..549     +  protein_bind   attB1 (fragment): mutant version of attB; core recombination site for the Gateway® BP reaction BP Clonase™
    555..3383    +  CDS            CLCA2: CLCA2_HUMAN - Also known as CACC3. Experimental evidence at protein level: Swiss-Prot protein existence level 1. Plays a role in modulating chloride current across the plasma membrane in a calcium-dependent manner, and cell adhesion. Involved in basal cell adhesion and/or stratification of squamous epithelia. May act as a tumor suppressor in breast and colorectal cancer. Plays a key role for cell adhesion in the beginning stages of lung metastasis via the binding to ITGB4. From Homo sapiens (Human).
   3385..3409    -  protein_bind   attB2: mutant version of attB; recombination site for the Gateway® BP reaction BP Clonase™
   3411..3452    +  CDS            V5 tag: epitope tag from simian virus 5
   3494..4082    +  misc_feature   WPRE: woodchuck hepatitis virus posttranscriptional regulatory element
   4133..4152    +  misc_feature   cPPT/CTS (fragment): central polypurine tract and central termination sequence of HIV-1
   4154..4387    +  LTR            3' LTR (ΔU3): self-inactivating 3' long terminal repeat (LTR) from HIV-1
   4465..4586    +  polyA_signal   SV40 poly(A) signal: SV40 polyadenylation signal
   4626..4761    +  rep_origin     SV40 ori: SV40 origin of replication
   4782..4800    -  promoter       T7 promoter: promoter for bacteriophage T7 RNA polymerase
   4808..4963    +  CDS            lacZα (fragment): LacZα fragment of β-galactosidase; lacZ fragment
   4968..5396    +  rep_origin     f1 ori (sequence partly withheld): f1 bacteriophage origin of replication; arrow indicates direction of (+) strand synthesis
   5449..5553    +  promoter       AmpR promoter: bla
   5554..6414    +  CDS            AmpR: β-lactamase; bla; confers resistance to ampicillin, carbenicillin, and related antibiotics
   6585..7173    +  rep_origin     ori: high-copy-number ColE1/pMB1/pBR322/pUC origin of replication
   7356..7448    +  CDS            lacI (fragment): lac repressor; lacI; The lac repressor binds to the lac operator to inhibit transcription in E. coli. This inhibition can be relieved by adding lactose or isopropyl-β-D-thiogalactopyranoside (IPTG).
   7461..7482    +  protein_bind   CAP binding site: CAP binding activates transcription in the presence of cAMP. E. coli catabolite activator protein
   7497..7527    +  promoter       lac promoter: promoter for the E. coli lac operon
   7535..7551    +  protein_bind   lac operator: The lac repressor binds to the lac operator to inhibit transcription in E. coli. This inhibition can be relieved by adding lactose or isopropyl-β-D-thiogalactopyranoside (IPTG). lac repressor encoded by lacI
   7596..7614    +  promoter       T3 promoter: promoter for bacteriophage T3 RNA polymerase
   7642..7868    +  promoter       RSV promoter: Rous sarcoma virus enhancer/promoter
   7869..8049    +  LTR            5' LTR (truncated): truncated 5' long terminal repeat (LTR) from HIV-1
   8096..8221    +  misc_feature   HIV-1 Ψ: packaging signal of human immunodeficiency virus type 1
   8205..8568    +  CDS            HIV-1 gag (fragment): gag protein from human immunodeficiency virus 1; gag
   8714..8947    +  misc_feature   RRE: The Rev response element (RRE) of HIV-1 allows for Rev-dependent mRNA export from the nucleus to the cytoplasm.
   9324..9350    +  CDS            Rev (fragment): human immunodeficiency virus 1 (HIV-1) Rev protein; rev; enhances nuclear export of unspliced and incompletely spliced viral mRNAs
   9351..9851    +  promoter       hPGK promoter: human phosphoglycerate kinase 1 promoter
   9863..10258   +  CDS            BSD: blasticidin S deaminase; Aspergillus terreus BSD; confers resistance to blasticidin
  10318..10435   +  misc_feature   cPPT/CTS: central polypurine tract and central termination sequence of HIV-1
  10494..10551   +  enhancer       CMV enhancer (fragment): human cytomegalovirus immediate early enhancer
