[The description below was written by a language model from this plasmid's Addgene catalogue record and pLannotate feature annotations shown in this document.]
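Description:
IDG_CLCA2_OE_1 is a mammalian overexpression construct for human CLCA2, built in the pLX304 backbone by Gateway cloning. Although the catalogue lists it simply as a mammalian expression vector, the feature table shows a third-generation, self-inactivating HIV-1 lentiviral transfer architecture. An RSV promoter drives a truncated 5' LTR, followed by the Ψ packaging signal with a gag fragment, the Rev response element and a cPPT/CTS, and the viral unit ends in a ΔU3 3' LTR with a downstream SV40 polyadenylation signal. In bacteria the roughly 10.5 kb plasmid is selected with ampicillin (AmpR). It carries a ColE1/pUC-type origin, although the catalogue describes it as low copy. An f1 origin, an SV40 origin and remnants of lac and T7/T3 promoter elements are also present in the backbone.

Within the viral unit there are two expression cassettes. A human PGK promoter drives blasticidin S deaminase, which allows blasticidin selection of transduced or transfected mammalian cells. Downstream, the CMV enhancer and promoter drive the CLCA2 open reading frame, which is flanked by attB1 and attB2 sites left by the Gateway recombination. The reading frame continues into a backbone-encoded C-terminal V5 epitope tag that can be used for antibody detection. A WPRE follows the tagged coding sequence to enhance transcript stability and expression.

CLCA2 is annotated as a modulator of calcium-dependent chloride currents, with roles in epithelial cell adhesion and possible tumour suppression. The stated purpose of the plasmid is CLCA2 overexpression, and its design is suited to stable gain-of-function studies through lentiviral delivery and blasticidin selection.
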