Addgene plasmid #161645: IDG_CLCA2_OE_1
Purpose: Overexpresses CLCA2
Depositing lab: Mike McManus. Depositing organization: University of California, San Francisco (UCSF).
Backbone
  Vector backbone: pLX304
  Vector type: Mammalian Expression
  Selectable markers: Blasticidin
Growth in bacteria
  Bacterial resistance: Ampicillin, 100 μg/mL
  Growth temperature: 30°C
  Growth strain: NEB Stable
  Copy number: Low Copy
Gene/Insert
  Gene/Insert name: CLCA2
  Species: H. sapiens (human)
  Entrez Gene: CLCA2 (a.k.a. CACC, CACC3, CLCRG2, CaCC-3, FLJ97885)
  Tag / fusion protein: V5 (C terminal on backbone)
  Cloning method: Gateway Cloning
Terms and licenses: Academic/Nonprofit Terms; Industry Terms: Not Available to Industry
How to cite: IDG_CLCA2_OE_1 was a gift from Mike McManus (Addgene plasmid # 161645 ; http://n2t.net/addgene:161645 ; RRID:Addgene_161645)
