>Addgene plasmid #161645 | IDG_CLCA2_OE_1 | depositor partial sequence | sequence record 313344 | Partial Sequence
ATGACCCAAAGGAGCATTGCAGGTCCTATTTGCAACCTGAAGTTTGTGACTCTCCTGGTTGCCTTAAGTT
CAGAACTCCCATTCCTGGGAGCTGGAGTACAGCTTCAAGACAATGGGTATAATGGATTGCTCATTGCAAT
TAATCCTCAGGTACCTGAGAATCAGAACCTCATCTCAAACATTAAGGAAATGATAACTGAAGCTTCATTT
TACCTATTTAATGCTACCAAGAGAAGAGTATTTTTCAGAAATATAAAGATTTTAATACCTGCCACATGGA
AAGCTAATAATAACAGCAAAATAAAACAAGAATCATATGAAAAGGCAAATGTCATAGTGACTGACTGGTA
TGGGGCACATGGAGATGATCCATACACCCTACAATACAGAGGGTGTGGAAAAGAGGGAAAATACATTCAT
TTCACACCTAATTTCCTACTGAATGATAACTTAACAGCTGGCTACGGATCACGAGGCCGAGTGTTTGTCC
ATGAATGGGCCCACCTCCGTTGGGGTGTGTTCGATGAGTATAACAATGACAAACCTTTCTACATAAATGG
GCAAAATCAAATTAAAGTGACAAGGTGTTCATCTGACATCACAGGCATTTTTGTGTGTGAAAAAGGTCCT
TGCCCCCAAGAAAACTGTATTATTAGTAAGCTTTTTAAAGAAGGATGCACCTTTATCTACAATAGCACCC
AAAATGCAACTGCATCAATAATGTTCATGCAAAGTTTATCTTCTGTGGTTGAATTTTGTAATGCAAGTAC
CCACAACCAAGAAGCACCAAACCTACAGAACCAGATGTGCAGCCTCAGAAGTGCATGGGATGTAATCACA
GACTCTGCTGACTTTCACCACAGCTTTCCCATGAATGGGACTGAGCTTCCACCTCCTCCCACATTCTCGC
TTGTACAGGCTGGTGACAAAGTGGTCTGTTTAGTGCTGGATGTGTCCAGCAAGATGGCAGAGGCTGACAG
ACTCCTTCAACTACAACAAGCCGCAGAATTTTATTTGATGCAGATTGTTGAAATTCATACCTTCGTGGGC
ATTGCCAGTTTCGACAGCAAAGGAGAGATCAGAGCCCAGCTACACCAAATTAACAGCAATGATGATCGAA
AGTTGCTGGTTTCATATCTGCCCACCACTGTATCAGCTAAAACAGACATCAGCATTTGTTCAGGGCTTAA
GAAAGGATTTGAGGTGGTTGAAAAACTGAATGGAAAAGCTTATGGCTCTGTGATGATATTAGTGACCAGC
GGAGATGATAAGCTTCTTGGCAATTGCTTACCCACTGTGCTCAGCAGTGGTTCAACAATTCACTCCATTG
CCCTGGGTTCATCTGCAGCCCCAAATCTGGAGGAATTATCACGTCTTACAGGAGGTTTAAAGTTCTTTGT
TCCAGATATATCAAACTCCAATAGCATGATTGATGCTTTCAGTAGAATTTCCTCTGGAACTGGAGACATT
TTCCAGCAACATATTCAGCTTGAAAGTACAGGTGAAAATGTCAAACCTCACCATCAATTGAAAAACACAG
TGACTGTGGATAATACTGTGGGCAACGACACTATGTTTCTAGTTACGTGGCAGGCCAGTGGTCCTCCTGA
GATTATATTATTTGATCCTGATGGACGAAAATACTACACAAATAATTTTATCACCAATCTAACTTTTCGG
ACAGCTAGTCTTTGGATTCCAGGAACAGCTAAGCCTGGGCACTGGACTTACACCCTGAACAATACCCATC
ATTCTCTGCAAGCCCTGAAAGTGACAGTGACCTCTCGCGCCTCCAACTCAGCTGTGCCCCCAGCCACTGT
GGAAGCCTTTGTGGAAAGAGACAGCCTCCATTTTCCTCATCCTGTGATGATTTATGCCAATGTGAAACAG
GGATTTTATCCCATTCTTAATGCCACTGTCACTGCCACAGTTGAGCCAGAGACTGGAGATCCTGTTACGC
TGAGACTCCTTGATGATGGAGCAGGTGCTGATGTTATAAAAAATGATGGAATTTACTCGAGGTATTTTTT
CTCCTTTGCTGCAAATGGTAGATATAGCTTGAAAGTGCATGTCAATCACTCTCCCAGCATAAGCACCCCA
GCCCACTCTATTCCAGGGAGTCATGCTATGTATGTACCAGGTTACACAGCAAACGGTAATATTCAGATGA
ATGCTCCAAGGAAATCAGTAGGCAGAAATGAGGAGGAGCGAAAGTGGGGCTTTAGCCGAGTCAGCTCAGG
AGGCTCCTTTTCAGTGCTGGGAGTTCCAGCTGGCCCCCACCCTGATGTGTTTCCACCATGCAAAATTATT
GACCTGGAAGCTGTAAAAGTAGAAGAGGAATTGACCCTATCTTGGACAGCACCTGGAGAAGACTTTGATC
AGGGCCAGGCTACAAGCTATGAAATAAGAATGAGTAAAAGTCTACAGAATATCCAAGATGACTTTAACAA
TGCTATTTTAGTAAATACATCAAAGCGAAATCCTCAGCAAGCTGGCATCAGGGAGATATTTACGTTCTCA
CCCCAAATTTCCACGAATGGACCTGAACATCAGCCAAATGGAGAAACACATGAAAGCCACAGAATTTATG
TTGCAATACGAGCAATGGATAGGAACTCCTTACAGTCTGCTGTATCTAACATTGCCCAGGCGCCTCTGTT
TATTCCCCCCAATTCTGATCCTGTACCTGCCAGAGATTATCTTATATTGAAAGGAGTTTTAACAGCAATG
GGTTTGATAGGAATCATTTGCCTTATTATAGTTGTGACACATCATACTTTAAGCAGGAAAAAGAGAGCAG
ACAAGAAAGAGAATGGAACAAAATTATTATACCCAACTTTCTTGTACAAAGTGGTTGGTAAGCCTATCCC
TAACCCTCTCCTCGGTCTCGATTCTACGTAG
